Addgene plasmid #215388: pB-T-PAF-Clu CC3
Purpose: High expression of the Clusterin(V369K,A373T,T376K) mutant for purification.
Depositing lab: Franz-Ulrich Hartl. Depositing organization: Max Planck Institute of Biochemistry.
Backbone
  Vector backbone: pB-T-PAF
  Backbone size w/o insert (bp): 7244
  Vector type: Mammalian Expression
  Selectable markers: Puromycin
Growth in bacteria
  Bacterial resistance: Ampicillin, 100 μg/mL
  Growth temperature: 37°C
  Growth strain: DH5alpha
  Copy number: High Copy
Gene/Insert
  Gene/Insert name: CLU
  Species: H. sapiens (human)
  Mutation: p.Val369Lys, p.Ala373Thr, p.Thr376Lys
  Entrez Gene: CLU (a.k.a. AAG4, APO-J, APOJ, CLI, CLU1, CLU2, KUB1, NA1/NA2, SGP-2, SGP2, SP-40, TRPM-2, TRPM2)
  Promoter: tetO
  Cloning method: Gene Synthesis
Terms and licenses: Academic/Nonprofit Terms; Industry Terms: Not Available to Industry
How to cite: pB-T-PAF-Clu CC3 was a gift from Franz-Ulrich Hartl (Addgene plasmid # 215388 ; http://n2t.net/addgene:215388 ; RRID:Addgene_215388)
