[The description below was written by a language model from this plasmid's Addgene catalogue record and pLannotate feature annotations shown in this document.]
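Description:
pB-T-PAF-Clu CC3 is a mammalian expression plasmid built on the pB-T-PAF backbone for high-level production of a mutant human clusterin (CLU, also known as apolipoprotein J) intended for protein purification. In bacteria it is maintained as a high-copy plasmid through a ColE1/pUC-type origin and selected with ampicillin via the β-lactamase gene. The pBluescript-derived scaffold also contributes an f1 origin, lacZα and lac regulatory remnants, and flanking T7 and T3 promoters. The sequenced record is about 7.6 kb, which is shorter than the listed backbone size plus the insert, so the catalogue size figure should be treated as approximate.

The payload is a synthesised CLU open reading frame of roughly 1.35 kb carrying three substitutions (Val369Lys, Ala373Thr and Thr376Lys). It sits downstream of a tetracycline-responsive promoter, annotated as seven tet operator repeats followed by a minimal promoter segment, and is terminated by a bovine growth hormone polyadenylation signal. Expression from such a promoter normally depends on a Tet transactivator. None is annotated on this plasmid, so it would presumably have to be supplied separately or by the host cell line. A second cassette places the puromycin N-acetyltransferase gene under the SV40 early promoter with an SV40 polyadenylation signal, allowing selection of stably transfected mammalian cells. An FRT site lies just upstream of this cassette. The "pB" name and a baculovirus FP25-derived fragment flanking the cassettes suggest a piggyBac transposon design for genomic integration, but no transposon terminal repeats are annotated and the record does not state this. No affinity tag on clusterin is recorded in either the catalogue fields or the feature table.
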