Features (pLannotate 1.2.2; 32 found; start..end, strand, type, name):
     98..456     -  rep_origin     f1 ori (sequence partly withheld): f1 bacteriophage origin of replication; arrow indicates direction of (+) strand synthesis
    461..618     -  CDS            lacZα (fragment): LacZα fragment of β-galactosidase; lacZ fragment
    621..639     +  promoter       T7 promoter: promoter for bacteriophage T7 RNA polymerase
   1139..1159    +  promoter       tight TRE promoter (fragment): Tet-responsive promoter PTight, consisting of seven tet operator sequences followed by the minimal CMV promoter
   1176..1196    +  promoter       tight TRE promoter (fragment): Tet-responsive promoter PTight, consisting of seven tet operator sequences followed by the minimal CMV promoter
   1213..1233    +  promoter       tight TRE promoter (fragment): Tet-responsive promoter PTight, consisting of seven tet operator sequences followed by the minimal CMV promoter
   1250..1270    +  promoter       tight TRE promoter (fragment): Tet-responsive promoter PTight, consisting of seven tet operator sequences followed by the minimal CMV promoter
   1287..1307    +  promoter       tight TRE promoter (fragment): Tet-responsive promoter PTight, consisting of seven tet operator sequences followed by the minimal CMV promoter
   1324..1344    +  promoter       tight TRE promoter (fragment): Tet-responsive promoter PTight, consisting of seven tet operator sequences followed by the minimal CMV promoter
   1361..1381    +  promoter       tight TRE promoter (fragment): Tet-responsive promoter PTight, consisting of seven tet operator sequences followed by the minimal CMV promoter
   1396..1417    +  promoter       H1-2O2 promoter (fragment): doxycycline-inducible variant of the human H1 RNA promoter (Henriksen et al., 2007)
   1426..1471    +  promoter       TRE3GV promoter (fragment): 3rd-generation Tet-responsive promoter that can be activated by binding of Tet-On® 3G, optimized for retroviral and lentiviral vectors
   1566..2912    +  CDS            CLU: CLUS_HUMAN - Also known as APOJ From Homo sapiens (Human).
   3015..3239    +  polyA_signal   bGH poly(A) signal: bovine growth hormone polyadenylation signal
   3243..3264    +  promoter       SV40 promoter (fragment): SV40 enhancer and early promoter
   3285..3518    +  rep_origin     f1 ori (fragment) (sequence partly withheld): f1 bacteriophage origin of replication; arrow indicates direction of (+) strand synthesis
   3523..3570    +  protein_bind   FRT: FLP-mediated recombination occurs in the 8-bp core sequence TCTAGAAA (Turan and Bode, 2011). FLP recombinase from the Saccharomyces cerevisiae 2μ plasmid
   3595..3798    +  promoter       SV40 promoter: SV40 early promoter
   3809..4405    +  CDS            PuroR: puromycin N-acetyltransferase; pac from Streptomyces alboniger; confers resistance to puromycin
   4532..4616    +  CDS            large T antigen (fragment): large T antigen from SV40 (simian virus 40)
   4639..4760    +  polyA_signal   SV40 poly(A) signal: SV40 polyadenylation signal
   4770..4821    +  polyA_signal   SV40 poly(A) signal (fragment): SV40 polyadenylation signal
   4839..4862    +  misc_feature   MCS (fragment): pBluescript multiple cloning site
   5263..5394    +  CDS            FP (fragment): FP25_NPVAC - Experimental evidence at protein level: Swiss-Prot protein existence level 1. From Autographa californica nuclear polyhedrosis virus (AcMNPV).
   5411..5429    -  promoter       T3 promoter: promoter for bacteriophage T3 RNA polymerase
   5474..5490    -  protein_bind   lac operator: The lac repressor binds to the lac operator to inhibit transcription in E. coli. This inhibition can be relieved by adding lactose or isopropyl-β-D-thiogalactopyranoside (IPTG). lac repressor encoded by lacI
   5498..5528    -  promoter       lac promoter: promoter for the E. coli lac operon
   5543..5564    -  protein_bind   CAP binding site: CAP binding activates transcription in the presence of cAMP. E. coli catabolite activator protein
   5577..5669    -  CDS            lacI (fragment): lac repressor; lacI; The lac repressor binds to the lac operator to inhibit transcription in E. coli. This inhibition can be relieved by adding lactose or isopropyl-β-D-thiogalactopyranoside (IPTG).
   5852..6440    -  rep_origin     ori: high-copy-number ColE1/pMB1/pBR322/pUC origin of replication
   6611..7471    -  CDS            AmpR: β-lactamase; bla; confers resistance to ampicillin, carbenicillin, and related antibiotics
   7472..7576    -  promoter       AmpR promoter: bla
>Addgene plasmid #215388 | pB-T-PAF-Clu CC3 | addgene full sequence | sequence record 440344 | Addgene NGS Result
AAATTGTAAACGTTAATATTTTGTTAAAATTCGCGTTAAATTTTTGTTAAATCAGCTCACTTTTTAACCA
ATAGGCCGAAATCGGCAAAATCCCTTATAAATCAAAAGAATAGACCGAGATAGGGT
[37 nt withheld, positions 127-163]
AAAGAACGTGGACTCCAACGTCAAAGG
[49 nt withheld, positions 191-239]
T
[91 nt withheld, positions 241-331]
G
[124 nt withheld, positions 333-456]
CCCATTCGCCATTCAGGCTGCGCAACTGTTGGGAAGGGCGATCGGTGCGGGCCTCTTCGCTATTACGCCA
GCTGGCGAAAGGGGGATGTGCTGCAAGGCGATTAAGTTGGGTAACGCCAGGGTTTTCCCAGTCACGACGT
TGTAAAACGACGGCCAGTGAATTGTAATACGACTCACTATAGGGCGAATTGGAGCTCGGTACTCACGACA
GCAGGCTGAATAATAAAAAAATTAGAAACTATTATTTAACCCTAGAAAGATAATCATATTGTGACGTACG
TTAAAGATAATCATGCGTAAAATTGACGCATGTGTTTTATCGGTCTGTATATCGAGGTTTATTTATTAAT
TTGAATAGATATTAAGTTTTATTATATTTACACTTACATACTAATAATAAATTCAACAAACAATTTATTT
ATGTTTATTTATTTATTAAAAAAAAACAAAAACTCAAAATTTCTTCTATAAAGTAACAAAACTTTTAAAC
ATTCTCTCTTTTACAAAAATAAACTTATTTTGTACTTTAAAAACAGTCATGTTGTATTATAAAATAAGTA
ATTAGCTTAACCTATACATAATAGAAACAAATTATACTTATTAGTCAGTCAGAAACAACTTTGGCACATA
TCAATATTATGCTCTCGTTAATTAACTCGAGGGATCCAAGCTGGCCGCACGTCTCCCTATCAGTGATAGA
GAAGTCGACACGTCTCGAGCTCCCTATCAGTGATAGAGAAGGTACGTCTAGAACGTCTCCCTATCAGTGA
TAGAGAAGTCGACACGTCTCGAGCTCCCTATCAGTGATAGAGAAGGTACGTCTAGAACGTCTCCCTATCA
GTGATAGAGAAGTCGACACGTCTCGAGCTCCCTATCAGTGATAGAGAAGGTACGTCTAGAACGTCTCCCT
ATCAGTGATAGAGAAGTCGACACGTCTCGAGTTCCCTATCAGTGATAGAGAAGGTACCCCCTATATAAGC
AGAGCTCGTTTAGTGAACCGTCAGATCGCCTGGAGACGCCATCCACGCTGTTTTGACCTCCATAGAAGAC
ACCGGGACCGATCCAGCCTCCGCGGTGGCGGCCATCACAAGTTTGTACAGCTAGCCACCATGATGAAGAC
TCTGCTGCTGTTTGTGGGGCTGCTGCTGACCTGGGAGAGTGGGCAGGTCCTGGGGGACCAGACGGTCTCA
GACAATGAGCTCCAGGAAATGTCCAATCAGGGAAGTAAGTACGTCAATAAGGAAATTCAAAATGCTGTCA
ACGGGGTGAAACAGATAAAGACTCTCATAGAAAAAACAAACGAAGAGCGCAAGACACTGCTCAGCAACCT
AGAAGAAGCCAAGAAGAAGAAAGAGGATGCCCTAAATGAGACCAGGGAATCAGAGACAAAGCTGAAGGAG
CTCCCAGGAGTGTGCAATGAGACCATGATGGCCCTCTGGGAAGAGTGTAAGCCCTGCCTGAAACAGACCT
GCATGAAGTTCTACGCACGCGTCTGCAGAAGTGGCTCAGGCCTGGTTGGCCGCCAGCTTGAGGAGTTCCT
GAACCAGAGCTCGCCCTTCTACTTCTGGATGAATGGTGACCGCATCGACTCCCTGCTGGAGAACGACCGG
CAGCAGACGCACATGCTGGATGTCATGCAGGACCACTTCAGCCGCGCGTCCAGCATCATAGACGAGCTCT
TCCAGGACAGGTTCTTCACCCGGGAGCCCCAGGATACCTACCACTACCTGCCCTTCAGCCTGCCCCACCG
GAGGCCTCACTTCTTCTTTCCCAAGTCCCGCATCGTCCGCAGCTTGATGCCCTTCTCTCCGTACGAGCCC
CTGAACTTCCACGCCATGTTCCAGCCCTTCCTTGAGATGATACACGAGGCTCAGCAGGCCATGGACATCC
ACTTCCATAGCCCGGCCTTCCAGCACCCGCCAACAGAATTCATACGAGAAGGCGACGATGACCGGACTGT
GTGCCGGGAGATCCGCCACAACTCCACGGGCTGCCTGCGGATGAAGGACCAGTGTGACAAGTGCCGGGAG
ATCTTGTCTGTGGACTGTTCCACCAACAACCCCTCCCAGGCTAAGCTGCGGCGGGAGCTCGACGAATCCC
TCCAGGTCGCTGAGAGGTTGACCAGGAAATACAACGAGCTGCTAAAGTCCTACCAGTGGAAGATGCTCAA
CACCTCCTCCTTGCTGGAGCAGCTGAACGAGCAGTTTAACTGGAAGTCCCGGCTGACAAACCTCAAGCAA
GGCGAAGACCAGTACTATCTGCGGGTCACCACGGTGGCTTCCCACACTTCTGACTCGGACGTTCCTTCCG
GTGTCACTGAGGTGGTCGTGAAGCTCTTTGACTCTGATCCCATCACTGTGACGGTCCCTGTAGAAGTCTC
CAGGAAGAACCCTAAATTTATGGAGACCGTGGCGGAGAAAGCGCTGCAGGAATACCGCAAAAAGCACCGG
GAGGAGTGAGCGGCCGCATAGATAACTGATCCAGTGTGCTGGGCTACGATGCATGGGCCCCCTAGGTCGA
GTCTAGAGGGCCCGTTTAAACCCGCTGATCAGCCTCGACTGTGCCTTCTAGTTGCCAGCCATCTGTTGTT
TGCCCCTCCCCCGTGCCTTCCTTGACCCTGGAAGGTGCCACTCCCACTGTCCTTTCCTAATAAAATGAGG
AAATTGCATCGCATTGTCTGAGTAGGTGTCATTCTATTCTGGGGGGTGGGGTGGGGCAGGACAGCAAGGG
GGAGGATTGGGAAGACAATAGCAGGCATGCTGGGGATGCGGTGGGCTCTATGGCTTCTGAGGCGGAAAGA
ACCAGCTGGGGCTCTAGGGGGTATCCCC
[124 nt withheld, positions 3285-3408]
C
[91 nt withheld, positions 3410-3500]
AGGGTGATGGTTCACGTACCTAGAAGTTCCTATTCCGAAGTTCCTATTCTCTAGAAAGTATAGGAACTTC
CTTGGCCAAAAAGACCGGTACCAGGCAGGCAGAAGTATGCAAAGCATGCATCTCAATTAGTCAGCAACCA
TAGTCCCGCCCCTAACTCCGCCCATCCCGCCCCTAACTCCGCCCAGTTCCGCCCATTCTCCGCCCCATGG
CTGACTAATTTTTTTTATTTATGCAGAGGCCGAGGCCGCCTCGGCCTCTGAGCTATTCCAGAAGTAGTGA
GGAGGCTTTTTTGGAGGCTACCATGGGTACCGAGTACAAGCCCACGGTGCGCCTCGCCACCCGCGACGAC
GTCCCCCGGGCCGTACGCACCCTCGCCGCCGCGTTCGCCGACTACCCCGCCACGCGCCACACCGTCGACC
CGGACCGCCACATCGAGCGGGTCACCGAGCTGCAAGAACTCTTCCTCACGCGCGTCGGGCTCGACATCGG
CAAGGTGTGGGTCGCGGACGACGGCGCCGCGGTGGCGGTCTGGACCACGCCGGAGAGCGTCGAAGCGGGG
GCGGTGTTCGCCGAGATCGGCCCGCGCATGGCCGAGTTGAGCGGTTCCCGGCTGGCCGCGCAGCAACAGA
TGGAAGGCCTCCTGGCGCCGCACCGGCCCAAGGAGCCCGCGTGGTTCCTGGCCACCGTCGGCGTCTCGCC
CGACCACCAGGGCAAGGGTCTGGGCAGCGCCGTCGTGCTCCCCGGAGTGGAGGCGGCCGAGCGCGCCGGG
GTGCCCGCCTTCCTGGAGACCTCCGCGCCCCGCAACCTCCCCTTCTACGAGCGGCTCGGCTTCACCGTCA
CCGCCGACGTCGAGGTGCCCGAAGGACCGCGCACCTGGTGCATGACCCGCAAGCCCGGTGCCTGACGCCC
GCCCCACGACCCGCAGCGCCCGACCGAAAGGAGCGCACGACCCCATGGCTCCGACCGAAGCCACCCGGGG
CGGCCCCGCCGACCCCGCACCCGCCCCCGAGGCCCACCGACTCTAGATAACTGATCATAATCAGCCATAC
CACATTTGTAGAGGTTTTACTTGCTTTAAAAAACCTCCCACACCTCCCCCTGAACCTGAAACATAAAATG
AATGCAATTGTTGTTGTTAACTTGTTTATTGCAGCTTATAATGGTTACAAATAAAGCAATAGCATCACAA
ATTTCACAAATAAAGCATTTTTTTCACTGCATTCTAGTTGTGGTTTGTCCAAACTCATCAATGTATCTTA
ACGCTCGAGTGCATTCTAGTTGTGGTTTGTCCAAACTCATCAATGTATCTTATCATGTCTGTATACCGTC
GACCTCTAGCTGCAGGAATTCGATATCAAGCTCTAGCCAACAAGCTCGTCATCGCTTTGCAGAAGAGCAG
AGAGGATATGCTCATCGTCTAAAGAACTACCCATTTTATTATATATTAGTCACGATATCTATAACAAGAA
AATATATATATAATAAGTTATCACGTAAGTAGAACATGAAATAACAATATAATTATCGTATGAGTTAAAT
CTTAAAAGTCACGTAAAAGATAATCATGCGTCATTTTGACTCACGCGGTCGTTATAGTTCAAAATCAGTG
ACACTTACCGCATTGACAAGCACGCCTCACGGGAGCTCCAAGCGGCGACTGAGATGTCCTAAATGCACAG
CGACGGATTCGCGCTATTTAGAAAGAGAGAGCAATATTTCAAGAATGCATGCGTCAATTTTACGCAGACT
ATCTTTCTAGGGTTAAAAAAGATTTGCGCTTTACTCGACCTAAACTTTAAACACGTCATAGAATCTTCGT
TTGACAAAAACCACATTGTGGCCAAGCTGTGTGACGCGACGCGCGCTAAAGAATGGCAAACCAAGTCGCG
CGAGGTACCAGCTTTTGTTCCCTTTAGTGAGGGTTAATTTCGAGCTTGGCGTAATCATGGTCATAGCTGT
TTCCTGTGTGAAATTGTTATCCGCTCACAATTCCACACAACATACGAGCCGGAAGCATAAAGTGTAAAGC
CTGGGGTGCCTAATGAGTGAGCTAACTCACATTAATTGCGTTGCGCTCACTGCCCGCTTTCCAGTCGGGA
AACCTGTCGTGCCAGCTGCATTAATGAATCGGCCAACGCGCGGGGAGAGGCGGTTTGCGTATTGGGCGCT
CTTCCGCTTCCTCGCTCACTGACTCGCTGCGCTCGGTCGTTCGGCTGCGGCGAGCGGTATCAGCTCACTC
AAAGGCGGTAATACGGTTATCCACAGAATCAGGGGATAACGCAGGAAAGAACATGTGAGCAAAAGGCCAG
CAAAAGGCCAGGAACCGTAAAAAGGCCGCGTTGCTGGCGTTTTTCCATAGGCTCCGCCCCCCTGACGAGC
ATCACAAAAATCGACGCTCAAGTCAGAGGTGGCGAAACCCGACAGGACTATAAAGATACCAGGCGTTTCC
CCCTGGAAGCTCCCTCGTGCGCTCTCCTGTTCCGACCCTGCCGCTTACCGGATACCTGTCCGCCTTTCTC
CCTTCGGGAAGCGTGGCGCTTTCTCATAGCTCACGCTGTAGGTATCTCAGTTCGGTGTAGGTCGTTCGCT
CCAAGCTGGGCTGTGTGCACGAACCCCCCGTTCAGCCCGACCGCTGCGCCTTATCCGGTAACTATCGTCT
TGAGTCCAACCCGGTAAGACACGACTTATCGCCACTGGCAGCAGCCACTGGTAACAGGATTAGCAGAGCG
AGGTATGTAGGCGGTGCTACAGAGTTCTTGAAGTGGTGGCCTAACTACGGCTACACTAGAAGAACAGTAT
TTGGTATCTGCGCTCTGCTGAAGCCAGTTACCTTCGGAAAAAGAGTTGGTAGCTCTTGATCCGGCAAACA
AACCACCGCTGGTAGCGGTGGTTTTTTTGTTTGCAAGCAGCAGATTACGCGCAGAAAAAAAGGATCTCAA
GAAGATCCTTTGATCTTTTCTACGGGGTCTGACGCTCAGTGGAACGAAAACTCACGTTAAGGGATTTTGG
TCATGAGATTATCAAAAAGGATCTTCACCTAGATCCTTTTAAATTAAAAATGAAGTTTTAAATCAATCTA
AAGTATATATGAGTAAACTTGGTCTGACAGTTACCAATGCTTAATCAGTGAGGCACCTATCTCAGCGATC
TGTCTATTTCGTTCATCCATAGTTGCCTGACTCCCCGTCGTGTAGATAACTACGATACGGGAGGGCTTAC
CATCTGGCCCCAGTGCTGCAATGATACCGCGAGACCCACGCTCACCGGCTCCAGATTTATCAGCAATAAA
CCAGCCAGCCGGAAGGGCCGAGCGCAGAAGTGGTCCTGCAACTTTATCCGCCTCCATCCAGTCTATTAAT
TGTTGCCGGGAAGCTAGAGTAAGTAGTTCGCCAGTTAATAGTTTGCGCAACGTTGTTGCCATTGCTACAG
GCATCGTGGTGTCACGCTCGTCGTTTGGTATGGCTTCATTCAGCTCCGGTTCCCAACGATCAAGGCGAGT
TACATGATCCCCCATGTTGTGCAAAAAAGCGGTTAGCTCCTTCGGTCCTCCGATCGTTGTCAGAAGTAAG
TTGGCCGCAGTGTTATCACTCATGGTTATGGCAGCACTGCATAATTCTCTTACTGTCATGCCATCCGTAA
GATGCTTTTCTGTGACTGGTGAGTACTCAACCAAGTCATTCTGAGAATAGTGTATGCGGCGACCGAGTTG
CTCTTGCCCGGCGTCAATACGGGATAATACCGCGCCACATAGCAGAACTTTAAAAGTGCTCATCATTGGA
AAACGTTCTTCGGGGCGAAAACTCTCAAGGATCTTACCGCTGTTGAGATCCAGTTCGATGTAACCCACTC
GTGCACCCAACTGATCTTCAGCATCTTTTACTTTCACCAGCGTTTCTGGGTGAGCAAAAACAGGAAGGCA
AAATGCCGCAAAAAAGGGAATAAGGGCGACACGGAAATGTTGAATACTCATACTCTTCCTTTTTCAATAT
TATTGAAGCATTTATCAGGGTTATTGTCTCATGAGCGGATACATATTTGAATGTATTTAGAAAAATAAAC
AAATAGGGGTTCCGCGCACATTTCCCCGAAAAGTGCCACCT
